Addgene plasmid #120786: GGE091
Purpose: Part of GoldenGate Yarrowia lipolytica toolkit for assembling an expression plasmid for Y. lipolytic yeast. Sequence for integration into Y. lipolytica genome, randomly or at zeta platforms. Linearization of cassette by SfiI restriction enzyme after the assembly
Depositing lab: Tristan Rossignol. Depositing organization: INRAE Jouy-en-Josas. Publication: A modular Golden Gate toolkit for Yarrowia lipolytica synthetic biology. Larroude M, Park YK, Soudier P, Kubiak M, Nicaud JM, Rossignol T. Microb Biotechnol. 2019 May 31. doi: 10.1111/1751-7915.13427. PubMed 31148366.
Backbone
  Vector backbone: pCR4Blunt-TOPO
  Vector type: Cloning/assembly plasmid
Growth in bacteria
  Bacterial resistance: Kanamycin, 50 μg/mL
  Growth temperature: 37°C
  Growth strain: DH5alpha
  Copy number: High Copy
Gene/Insert
  Gene/Insert name: InsUp_Zeta-SfiI
  Insert size (bp): 330
  Cloning method: TOPO Cloning
Terms and licenses: Academic/Nonprofit Terms; Industry Terms: Not Available to Industry
How to cite: GGE091 was a gift from Tristan Rossignol (Addgene plasmid # 120786 ; http://n2t.net/addgene:120786 ; RRID:Addgene_120786)
