[The description below was written by a language model from this plasmid's Addgene catalogue record and the feature table of its GenBank file.]
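Description:
GGE091 is a part-donor plasmid from a modular Golden Gate toolkit for building expression constructs for the oleaginous yeast Yarrowia lipolytica. It is a cloning/assembly plasmid based on the pCR4Blunt-TOPO backbone, into which the part was inserted by TOPO cloning. It is maintained in E. coli as a high-copy plasmid under kanamycin selection. It carries no yeast replication origin or yeast marker according to the record. Its role is to supply one building block rather than to be introduced into yeast itself.

The insert, InsUp_Zeta-SfiI, is a roughly 330 bp fragment that serves as the upstream integration-targeting element of an assembled cassette. Zeta sequences are the long terminal repeats of a Yarrowia retrotransposon. When they flank an expression cassette, they direct integration into the genome either at pre-installed zeta docking platforms by homologous recombination or at random sites in strains that lack such sequences. The part also provides an SfiI recognition site, so that after Golden Gate assembly the finished cassette can be released from the bacterial vector portion as a linear fragment before transformation. By its name it is presumably paired with a corresponding downstream zeta part, although the record does not describe that partner. The record also does not describe the specific Golden Gate overhangs or the type IIS enzyme used.

The sequence record held for this plasmid covers only 344 bp, evidently the insert region rather than the whole plasmid. It has no annotated features beyond the source line, so backbone elements such as the origin and resistance gene are known only from the catalogue fields.
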