LOCUS       Exported 344 bp ds-DNA linear SYN 18-MAY-2021
DEFINITION  Part of GoldenGate Yarrowia lipolytica toolkit for assembling an
            expression plasmid for Y. lipolytic yeast. Sequence for integration
            into Y. lipolytica genome, randomly or at zeta platforms.
            Linearization of cassette by SfiI restriction enzyme after the
            assembly.
ACCESSION   .
VERSION     .
KEYWORDS    GGE091
SOURCE      synthetic DNA construct
  ORGANISM  synthetic DNA construct
REFERENCE   1 (bases 1 to 344)
  AUTHORS   Larroude M, Park YK, Soudier P, Kubiak M, Nicaud JM, Rossignol T
  TITLE     A modular Golden Gate toolkit for Yarrowia lipolytica synthetic
            biology.
  JOURNAL   Microb Biotechnol. 2019 May 31. doi: 10.1111/1751-7915.13427.
  PUBMED    31148366
REFERENCE   2 (bases 1 to 344)
  AUTHORS   .
  TITLE     Direct Submission
  JOURNAL   Exported May 18, 2021 from SnapGene Server 1.1.58
            http://www.snapgene.com
FEATURES             Location/Qualifiers
     source          1..344
                     /organism="synthetic DNA construct"
                     /mol_type="other DNA"
ORIGIN
        1 ggtctctgcc tggccaccta ggcctgtcgg gaaccgcgtt caggtggaac aggaccacct
       61 cccttgcact tcttggtata tcagtatagg ctgatgtatt catagtgggg tttttcataa
      121 taaatttact aacggcaggc aacattcact cggcttaaac gcaaaacgga ccgtcttgat
      181 atcttctgac gcattgacca ccgagaaata gtgttagtta ccgggtgagt tattgttctt
      241 ctacacaggc gacgcccatc gtctagagtt gatgtactaa ctcagatttc actacctacc
      301 ctatccctgg tacgcacaaa gcactttgct agaaggtaga gacc
//
