LOCUS       Exported 3862 bp ds-DNA circular SYN 12-MAY-2021
DEFINITION  Part of GoldenGate Yarrowia lipolytica toolkit for assembling an
            expression plasmid for Y. lipolytic yeast. Sequence for integration
            into Y. lipolytica genome, randomly or at zeta platforms.
            Linearization of cassette by SfiI restriction enzyme after the
            assembly.
ACCESSION   .
VERSION     .
KEYWORDS    GGE091
SOURCE      synthetic DNA construct
  ORGANISM  synthetic DNA construct
REFERENCE   1 (bases 1 to 3862)
  AUTHORS   Larroude M, Park YK, Soudier P, Kubiak M, Nicaud JM, Rossignol T
  TITLE     A modular Golden Gate toolkit for Yarrowia lipolytica synthetic
            biology.
  JOURNAL   Microb Biotechnol. 2019 May 31. doi: 10.1111/1751-7915.13427.
  PUBMED    31148366
REFERENCE   2 (bases 1 to 3862)
  AUTHORS   .
  TITLE     Direct Submission
  JOURNAL   Exported May 12, 2021 from SnapGene Server 1.1.58
            http://www.snapgene.com
FEATURES             Location/Qualifiers
     source          1..3862
                     /organism="synthetic DNA construct"
                     /mol_type="other DNA"
     protein_bind    107..128
                     /label=CAP binding site
                     /bound_moiety="E. coli catabolite activator protein"
                     /note="CAP binding activates transcription in the presence
                     of cAMP."
     promoter        143..173
                     /label=lac promoter
                     /note="promoter for the E. coli lac operon"
     protein_bind    181..197
                     /label=lac operator
                     /bound_moiety="lac repressor encoded by lacI"
                     /note="The lac repressor binds to the lac operator to
                     inhibit transcription in E. coli. This inhibition can be
                     relieved by adding lactose or
                     isopropyl-beta-D-thiogalactopyranoside (IPTG)."
     primer_bind     186..208
                     /label=M13/pUC Reverse
                     /note="In lacZ gene"
     primer_bind     205..221
                     /label=M13 rev
                     /note="common sequencing primer, one of multiple similar
                     variants"
     primer_bind     205..221
                     /label=M13 Reverse
                     /note="In lacZ gene. Also called M13-rev"
     promoter        239..257
                     /label=SP6 promoter
                     /note="promoter for bacteriophage SP6 RNA polymerase"
     primer_bind     239..256
                     /label=SP6
                     /note="SP6 promoter, forward primer"
     primer_bind     complement(750..769)
                     /label=T7
                     /note="T7 promoter, forward primer"
     promoter        complement(751..769)
                     /label=T7 promoter
                     /note="promoter for bacteriophage T7 RNA polymerase"
     primer_bind     complement(776..793)
                     /label=M13 Forward
                     /note="In lacZ gene. Also called M13-F20 or M13 (-21)
                     Forward"
     primer_bind     complement(776..792)
                     /label=M13 fwd
                     /note="common sequencing primer, one of multiple similar
                     variants"
     primer_bind     complement(785..807)
                     /label=M13/pUC Forward
                     /note="In lacZ gene"
     CDS             930..1232
                     /codon_start=1
                     /gene="ccdB"
                     /product="CcdB, a bacterial toxin that poisons DNA gyrase"
                     /label=ccdB
                     /note="Plasmids containing the ccdB gene cannot be
                     propagated in standard E. coli strains."
                     /translation="QFKVYTYKRESRYRLFVDVQSDIIDTPGRRMVIPLASARLLSDKV
                     SRELYPVVHIGDESWRMMTTDMASVPVSVIGEEVADLSHRENDIKNAINLMFWGI"
     primer_bind     1111..1130
                     /label=ccdB-fwd
                     /note="ccdB gene, forward primer"
     CDS             1581..2375
                     /codon_start=1
                     /gene="aph(3')-II (or nptII)"
                     /product="aminoglycoside phosphotransferase from Tn5"
                     /label=NeoR/KanR
                     /note="confers resistance to neomycin, kanamycin, and G418
                     (Geneticin(R))"
                     /translation="MIEQDGLHAGSPAAWVERLFGYDWAQQTIGCSDAAVFRLSAQGRP
                     VLFVKTDLSGALNELQDEAARLSWLATTGVPCAAVLDVVTEAGRDWLLLGEVPGQDLLS
                     SHLAPAEKVSIMADAMRRLHTLDPATCPFDHQAKHRIERARTRMEAGLVDQDDLDEEHQ
                     GLAPAELFARLKASMPDGEDLVVTHGDACLPNIMVENGRFSGFIDCGRLGVADRYQDIA
                     LATRDIAEELGGEWADRFLVLYGIAAPDSQRIAFYRLLDEFF"
     primer_bind     complement(1635..1654)
                     /label=Neo-R
                     /note="Neomycin resistance gene, reverse primer"
     primer_bind     2245..2264
                     /label=Neo-F
                     /note="Neomycin resistance gene, forward primer"
     regulatory      2575..2584
                     /regulatory_class="other"
                     /note="vertebrate consensus sequence for strong initiation
                     of translation (Kozak, 1987)"
     CDS             2581..2955
                     /codon_start=1
                     /gene="Sh ble from Streptoalloteichus hindustanus"
                     /product="antibiotic-binding protein"
                     /label=BleoR
                     /note="confers resistance to bleomycin, phleomycin, and
                     Zeocin(TM)"
                     /translation="MAKLTSAVPVLTARDVAGAVEFWTDRLGFSRDFVEDDFAGVVRDD
                     VTLFISAVQDQVVPDNTLAWVWVRGLDELYAEWSEVVSTNFRDASGPAMTEIGEQPWGR
                     EFALRDPAGNCVHFVAEEQD"
     rep_origin      3093..3681
                     /direction=RIGHT
                     /label=ori
                     /note="high-copy-number ColE1/pMB1/pBR322/pUC origin of
                     replication"
     primer_bind     3582..3601
                     /label=pBR322ori-F
                     /note="pBR322 origin, forward primer"
     primer_bind     3835..3852
                     /label=L4440
                     /note="L4440 vector, forward primer"
ORIGIN
        1 agcgcccaat acgcaaaccg cctctccccg cgcgttggcc gattcattaa tgcagctggc
       61 acgacaggtt tcccgactgg aaagcgggca gtgagcgcaa cgcaattaat gtgagttagc
      121 tcactcatta ggcaccccag gctttacact ttatgcttcc ggctcgtatg ttgtgtggaa
      181 ttgtgagcgg ataacaattt cacacaggaa acagctatga ccatgattac gccaagctat
      241 ttaggtgaca ctatagaata ctcaagctat gcatcaagct tggtaccgag ctcggatcca
      301 ctagtaacgg ccgccagtgt gctggaattc gcccttggtc tctaccttct agcaaagtgc
      361 tttgtgcgta ccagggatag ggtaggtagt gaaatctgag ttagtacatc aactctagac
      421 gatgggcgtc gcctgtgtag aagaacaata actcacccgg taactaacac tatttctcgg
      481 tggtcaatgc gtcagaagat atcaagacgg tccgttttgc gtttaagccg agtgaatgtt
      541 gcctgccgtt agtaaattta ttatgaaaaa ccccactatg aatacatcag cctatactga
      601 tataccaaga agtgcaaggg aggtggtcct gttccacctg aacgcggttc ccgacaggcc
      661 taggtggcca ggcagagacc aagggcgaat tctgcagata tccatcacac tggcggccgc
      721 tcgagcatgc atctagaggg cccaattcgc cctatagtga gtcgtattac aattcactgg
      781 ccgtcgtttt acaacgtcgt gactgggaaa accctggcgt tacccaactt aatcgccttg
      841 cagcacatcc ccctttcgcc agctggcgta atagcgaaga ggcccgcacc gatcgccctt
      901 cccaacagtt gcgcagccta tacgtacggc agtttaaggt ttacacctat aaaagagaga
      961 gccgttatcg tctgtttgtg gatgtacaga gtgatattat tgacacgccg gggcgacgga
     1021 tggtgatccc cctggccagt gcacgtctgc tgtcagataa agtctcccgt gaactttacc
     1081 cggtggtgca tatcggggat gaaagctggc gcatgatgac caccgatatg gccagtgtgc
     1141 cggtctccgt tatcggggaa gaagtggctg atctcagcca ccgcgaaaat gacatcaaaa
     1201 acgccattaa cctgatgttc tggggaatat aaatgtcagg catgagatta tcaaaaagga
     1261 tcttcaccta gatccttttc acgtagaaag ccagtccgca gaaacggtgc tgaccccgga
     1321 tgaatgtcag ctactgggct atctggacaa gggaaaacgc aagcgcaaag agaaagcagg
     1381 tagcttgcag tgggcttaca tggcgatagc tagactgggc ggttttatgg acagcaagcg
     1441 aaccggaatt gccagctggg gcgccctctg gtaaggttgg gaagccctgc aaagtaaact
     1501 ggatggcttt cttgccgcca aggatctgat ggcgcagggg atcaagctct gatcaagaga
     1561 caggatgagg atcgtttcgc atgattgaac aagatggatt gcacgcaggt tctccggccg
     1621 cttgggtgga gaggctattc ggctatgact gggcacaaca gacaatcggc tgctctgatg
     1681 ccgccgtgtt ccggctgtca gcgcaggggc gcccggttct ttttgtcaag accgacctgt
     1741 ccggtgccct gaatgaactg caagacgagg cagcgcggct atcgtggctg gccacgacgg
     1801 gcgttccttg cgcagctgtg ctcgacgttg tcactgaagc gggaagggac tggctgctat
     1861 tgggcgaagt gccggggcag gatctcctgt catctcacct tgctcctgcc gagaaagtat
     1921 ccatcatggc tgatgcaatg cggcggctgc atacgcttga tccggctacc tgcccattcg
     1981 accaccaagc gaaacatcgc atcgagcgag cacgtactcg gatggaagcc ggtcttgtcg
     2041 atcaggatga tctggacgaa gagcatcagg ggctcgcgcc agccgaactg ttcgccaggc
     2101 tcaaggcgag catgcccgac ggcgaggatc tcgtcgtgac ccatggcgat gcctgcttgc
     2161 cgaatatcat ggtggaaaat ggccgctttt ctggattcat cgactgtggc cggctgggtg
     2221 tggcggaccg ctatcaggac atagcgttgg ctacccgtga tattgctgaa gagcttggcg
     2281 gcgaatgggc tgaccgcttc ctcgtgcttt acggtatcgc cgctcccgat tcgcagcgca
     2341 tcgccttcta tcgccttctt gacgagttct tctgaattat taacgcttac aatttcctga
     2401 tgcggtattt tctccttacg catctgtgcg gtatttcaca ccgcatcagg tggcactttt
     2461 cggggaaatg tgcgcggaac ccctatttgt ttatttttct aaatacattc aaatatgtat
     2521 ccgctcatga gacaataacc ctgataaatg cttcaataat agcacgtgag gagggccacc
     2581 atggccaagt tgaccagtgc cgttccggtg ctcaccgcgc gcgacgtcgc cggagcggtc
     2641 gagttctgga ccgaccggct cgggttctcc cgggacttcg tggaggacga cttcgccggt
     2701 gtggtccggg acgacgtgac cctgttcatc agcgcggtcc aggaccaggt ggtgccggac
     2761 aacaccctgg cctgggtgtg ggtgcgcggc ctggacgagc tgtacgccga gtggtcggag
     2821 gtcgtgtcca cgaacttccg ggacgcctcc gggccggcca tgaccgagat cggcgagcag
     2881 ccgtgggggc gggagttcgc cctgcgcgac ccggccggca actgcgtgca cttcgtggcc
     2941 gaggagcagg actgacacgt gctaaaactt catttttaat ttaaaaggat ctaggtgaag
     3001 atcctttttg ataatctcat gaccaaaatc ccttaacgtg agttttcgtt ccactgagcg
     3061 tcagaccccg tagaaaagat caaaggatct tcttgagatc ctttttttct gcgcgtaatc
     3121 tgctgcttgc aaacaaaaaa accaccgcta ccagcggtgg tttgtttgcc ggatcaagag
     3181 ctaccaactc tttttccgaa ggtaactggc ttcagcagag cgcagatacc aaatactgtt
     3241 cttctagtgt agccgtagtt aggccaccac ttcaagaact ctgtagcacc gcctacatac
     3301 ctcgctctgc taatcctgtt accagtggct gctgccagtg gcgataagtc gtgtcttacc
     3361 gggttggact caagacgata gttaccggat aaggcgcagc ggtcgggctg aacggggggt
     3421 tcgtgcacac agcccagctt ggagcgaacg acctacaccg aactgagata cctacagcgt
     3481 gagctatgag aaagcgccac gcttcccgaa gggagaaagg cggacaggta tccggtaagc
     3541 ggcagggtcg gaacaggaga gcgcacgagg gagcttccag ggggaaacgc ctggtatctt
     3601 tatagtcctg tcgggtttcg ccacctctga cttgagcgtc gatttttgtg atgctcgtca
     3661 ggggggcgga gcctatggaa aaacgccagc aacgcggcct ttttacggtt cctggccttt
     3721 tgctggcctt ttgctcacat gttctttcct gcgttatccc ctgattctgt ggataaccgt
     3781 attaccgcct ttgagtgagc tgataccgct cgccgcagcc gaacgaccga gcgcagcgag
     3841 tcagtgagcg aggaagcgga ag
//
